>Addgene plasmid #173947 | pGL3-noSV40-humanEC1.45_p300peak1 | addgene full sequence | sequence record 341760 | Addgene NGS Result
GATCTGCGATCTGCATCTCAATTAGTCAGCAACCATAGTCCCGCCCCTAACTCCGCCCATCCCGCCCCTA
ACTCCGCCCAGTTCCGCCCATTCTCCGCCCCATCGCTGACTAATTTTTTTTATTTATGCAGAGGCCGAGG
CCGCCTCGGCCTCTGAGCTATTCCAGAAGTAGTGAGGAGGCTTTTTTGGAGGCCTAGGCTTTTGCAAAAA
GCTTGGCATTCCGGTACTGTTGGTAAAGCCACCATGGAAGACGCCAAAAACATAAAGAAAGGCCCGGCGC
CATTCTATCCGCTGGAAGATGGAACCGCTGGAGAGCAACTGCATAAGGCTATGAAGAGATACGCCCTGGT
TCCTGGAACAATTGCTTTTACAGATGCACATATCGAGGTGGACATCACTTACGCTGAGTACTTCGAAATG
TCCGTTCGGTTGGCAGAAGCTATGAAACGATATGGGCTGAATACAAATCACAGAATCGTCGTATGCAGTG
AAAACTCTCTTCAATTCTTTATGCCGGTGTTGGGCGCGTTATTTATCGGAGTTGCAGTTGCGCCCGCGAA
CGACATTTATAATGAACGTGAATTGCTCAACAGTATGGGCATTTCGCAGCCTACCGTGGTGTTCGTTTCC
AAAAAGGGGTTGCAAAAAATTTTGAACGTGCAAAAAAAGCTCCCAATCATCCAAAAAATTATTATCATGG
ATTCTAAAACGGATTACCAGGGATTTCAGTCGATGTACACGTTCGTCACATCTCATCTACCTCCCGGTTT
TAATGAATACGATTTTGTGCCAGAGTCCTTCGATAGGGACAAGACAATTGCACTGATCATGAACTCCTCT
GGATCTACTGGTCTGCCTAAAGGTGTCGCTCTGCCTCATAGAACTGCCTGCGTGAGATTCTCGCATGCCA
GAGATCCTATTTTTGGCAATCAAATCATTCCGGATACTGCGATTTTAAGTGTTGTTCCATTCCATCACGG
TTTTGGAATGTTTACTACACTCGGATATTTGATATGTGGATTTCGAGTCGTCTTAATGTATAGATTTGAA
GAAGAGCTGTTTCTGAGGAGCCTTCAGGATTACAAGATTCAAAGTGCGCTGCTGGTGCCAACCCTATTCT
CCTTCTTCGCCAAAAGCACTCTGATTGACAAATACGATTTATCTAATTTACACGAAATTGCTTCTGGTGG
CGCTCCCCTCTCTAAGGAAGTCGGGGAAGCGGTTGCCAAGAGGTTCCATCTGCCAGGTATCAGGCAAGGA
TATGGGCTCACTGAGACTACATCAGCTATTCTGATTACACCCGAGGGGGATGATAAACCGGGCGCGGTCG
GTAAAGTTGTTCCATTTTTTGAAGCGAAGGTTGTGGATCTGGATACCGGGAAAACGCTGGGCGTTAATCA
AAGAGGCGAACTGTGTGTGAGAGGTCCTATGATTATGTCCGGTTATGTAAACAATCCGGAAGCGACCAAC
GCCTTGATTGACAAGGATGGATGGCTACATTCTGGAGACATAGCTTACTGGGACGAAGACGAACACTTCT
TCATCGTTGACCGCCTGAAGTCTCTGATTAAGTACAAAGGCTATCAGGTGGCTCCCGCTGAATTGGAATC
CATCTTGCTCCAACACCCCAACATCTTCGACGCAGGTGTCGCAGGTCTTCCCGACGATGACGCCGGTGAA
CTTCCCGCCGCCGTTGTTGTTTTGGAGCACGGAAAGACGATGACGGAAAAAGAGATCGTGGATTACGTCG
CCAGTCAAGTAACAACCGCGAAAAAGTTGCGCGGAGGAGTTGTGTTTGTGGACGAAGTACCGAAAGGTCT
TACCGGAAAACTCGACGCAAGAAAAATCAGAGAGATCCTCATAAAGGCCAAGAAGGGCGGAAAGATCGCC
GTGTAATTCTAGAGTCGGGGCGGCCGGCCGCTTCGAGCAGACATGATAAGATACATTGATGAGTTTGGAC
AAACCACAACTAGAATGCAGTGAAAAAAATGCTTTATTTGTGAAATTTGTGATGCTATTGCTTTATTTGT
AACCATTATAAGCTGCAATAAACAAGTTAACAACAACAATTGCATTCATTTTATGTTTCAGGTTCAGGGG
GAGGTGTGGGAGGTTTTTTAAAGCAAGTAAAACCTCTACAAATGTGGTAAAATCGATAAGGATCTGGATC
CGTCGACCGATGCCCTTGAGAGCCTTCAACCCAGTCAGCTCCTTCCGGTGGGCGCGGGGCATGACTATCG
TCGCCGCACTTATGACTGTCTTCTTTATCATGCAACTCGTAGGACAGGTGCCGGCAGCGCTCTTCCGCTT
CCTCGCTCACTGACTCGCTGCGCTCGGTCGTTCGGCTGCGGCGAGCGGTATCAGCTCACTCAAAGGCGGT
AATACGGTTATCCACAGAATCAGGGGATAACGCAGGAAAGAACATGTGAGCAAAAGGCCAGCAAAAGGCC
AGGAACCGTAAAAAGGCCGCGTTGCTGGCGTTTTTCCATAGGCTCCGCCCCCCTGACGAGCATCACAAAA
ATCGACGCTCAAGTCAGAGGTGGCGAAACCCGACAGGACTATAAAGATACCAGGCGTTTCCCCCTGGAAG
CTCCCTCGTGCGCTCTCCTGTTCCGACCCTGCCGCTTACCGGATACCTGTCCGCCTTTCTCCCTTCGGGA
AGCGTGGCGCTTTCTCATAGCTCACGCTGTAGGTATCTCAGTTCGGTGTAGGTCGTTCGCTCCAAGCTGG
GCTGTGTGCACGAACCCCCCGTTCAGCCCGACCGCTGCGCCTTATCCGGTAACTATCGTCTTGAGTCCAA
CCCGGTAAGACACGACTTATCGCCACTGGCAGCAGCCACTGGTAACAGGATTAGCAGAGCGAGGTATGTA
GGCGGTGCTACAGAGTTCTTGAAGTGGTGGCCTAACTACGGCTACACTAGAAGAACAGTATTTGGTATCT
GCGCTCTGCTGAAGCCAGTTACCTTCGGAAAAAGAGTTGGTAGCTCTTGATCCGGCAAACAAACCACCGC
TGGTAGCGGTGGTTTTTTTGTTTGCAAGCAGCAGATTACGCGCAGAAAAAAAGGATCTCAAGAAGATCCT
TTGATCTTTTCTACGGGGTCTGACGCTCAGTGGAACGAAAACTCACGTTAAGGGATTTTGGTCATGAGAT
TATCAAAAAGGATCTTCACCTAGATCCTTTTAAATTAAAAATGAAGTTTTAAATCAATCTAAAGTATATA
TGAGTAAACTTGGTCTGACAGTTACCAATGCTTAATCAGTGAGGCACCTATCTCAGCGATCTGTCTATTT
CGTTCATCCATAGTTGCCTGACTCCCCGTCGTGTAGATAACTACGATACGGGAGGGCTTACCATCTGGCC
CCAGTGCTGCAATGATACCGCGAGACCCACGCTCACCGGCTCCAGATTTATCAGCAATAAACCAGCCAGC
CGGAAGGGCCGAGCGCAGAAGTGGTCCTGCAACTTTATCCGCCTCCATCCAGTCTATTAATTGTTGCCGG
GAAGCTAGAGTAAGTAGTTCGCCAGTTAATAGTTTGCGCAACGTTGTTGCCATTGCTACAGGCATCGTGG
TGTCACGCTCGTCGTTTGGTATGGCTTCATTCAGCTCCGGTTCCCAACGATCAAGGCGAGTTACATGATC
CCCCATGTTGTGCAAAAAAGCGGTTAGCTCCTTCGGTCCTCCGATCGTTGTCAGAAGTAAGTTGGCCGCA
GTGTTATCACTCATGGTTATGGCAGCACTGCATAATTCTCTTACTGTCATGCCATCCGTAAGATGCTTTT
CTGTGACTGGTGAGTACTCAACCAAGTCATTCTGAGAATAGTGTATGCGGCGACCGAGTTGCTCTTGCCC
GGCGTCAATACGGGATAATACCGCGCCACATAGCAGAACTTTAAAAGTGCTCATCATTGGAAAACGTTCT
TCGGGGCGAAAACTCTCAAGGATCTTACCGCTGTTGAGATCCAGTTCGATGTAACCCACTCGTGCACCCA
ACTGATCTTCAGCATCTTTTACTTTCACCAGCGTTTCTGGGTGAGCAAAAACAGGAAGGCAAAATGCCGC
AAAAAAGGGAATAAGGGCGACACGGAAATGTTGAATACTCATACTCTTCCTTTTTCAATATTATTGAAGC
ATTTATCAGGGTTATTGTCTCATGAGCGGATACATATTTGAATGTATTTAGAAAAATAAACAAATAGGGG
TTCCGCGCACATTTCCCCGAAAAGTGCCACCTG
[124 nt withheld, positions 4234-4357]
C
[91 nt withheld, positions 4359-4449]
A
[49 nt withheld, positions 4451-4499]
CCTTTGACGTTGGAGTCCACGTTCTTT
[37 nt withheld, positions 4527-4563]
ACCCTATCTCGGTCTATTCTTTTGATTTATAAGGGATTTTGCCGATTTCGGCCTATTGGTTAAAAAATGA
GCTGATTTAACAAAAATTTAACGCGAATTTTAACAAAATATTAACGCTTACAATTTGCCATTCGCCATTC
AGGCTGCGCAACTGTTGGGAAGGGCGATCGGTGCGGGCCTCTTCGCTATTACGCCAGCCCAAGCTACCAT
GATAAGTAAGTAATATTAAGGTACGGGAGGTACTTGGAGCGGCCGCAATAAAATATCTTTATTTTCATTA
CATCTGTGTGTTGGTTTTTTGTGTGAATCGATAGTACTAACATACGCTCTCCATCAAAACAAAACGAAAC
AAAACAAACTAGCAAAATAGGCTGTCCCCAGTGCAAGTGCAGGTGCCAGAACATTTCTCTATCGATAGGT
ACCGAGCTCTTAATAGAATCTGCCCTCGAGCCTCTGGATGGACCGCTCTTCTGAGGCCTCCATTTTAGCC
CATTGCAACCCATTTCAGATTTCTGACTTGAGACCAGTAAGATAATACATTTGTGTTGTTTTAAGCAGCT
GAATTTGAGGTAATTAGTTACAGCTGCAATAGGTAAATTGACATTAAATAATATACTTGACGTTAGGCTT
CTTTACTGTAACTCACTTCTGGATGGCATGTTGTTGTCTGTTTTTACCTTTCTCCTTCCCCCCCCCCCAG
TTGATCTATTAGGAAATAGAGAACTATCTTCATTTCTGCTCCTTCTTCCAGGCTTGAATCTACACAACAG
GCCACTCCCCAAAATTCCTCTGCTTAATTTAGAGAGCAGGTTTCAGGGATTCACCTGGGAACAACAGCAG
CAGGCACCTGACTCATATTCCTGGCGGAGAGGAAGGGAGGCCATGTAGCTGCTCTTCCGTGGACGCGGAT
GCTTCCTGCCTCATAGCCGGGTCGCCTCCGCGCTAACCCCGTTGAACCTTGCAACCAGCCCCTCTAGAGT
GTGGAAGAAAGGAGCATCGACCCAGCCTCAGGTTTCACTTCTGTTCTAGTTTATCTATCTAACTTAGACC
ACATGTCTGTGCTTTCAGAAAATTTTCCCATTTTTGAATCACTAACAGTACCCTTTATTCTTACTACTGC
CAGGGATTCACTATTTTTAAACAGCTTTATTGTCATTTCAGTAGGATTTGGGGAAGAAAAGGAAGCGAAT
ACATGTGTTCAATCCGTCATGTTGACTTGAAACTGCTGTTTTAAACTGCTCTCTTTCTACGTATTTGATT
CCTTTTGCTCTACCCATCCCCATGTGCCTCTACTTGTCAAGTATTGGGAGATTATATAGGTTTCTTGTGT
TTGTTGTGGTGATCAAAGTTTCTTGGGGCAGCGCCCTCATTATCTGTCAGGCCTGGCTTCTATGATTGAG
AACAGGTGCAGCCAAGCCTTTGCTCTCCCTACCACTTCTGTCTGTCAAATAGAAAGCAGGAGGGAGCTTT
TCTGTGGGATCTTTCCTTTCCTCTCAATTCTCTTTGCTGGAGAGCTCTCCAGGATATTGGCAAGGATCTG
AATTTGTGGCA
Features (pLannotate 1.2.2; 12 found; start..end, strand, type, name):
     12..208     +  promoter       SV40 promoter: SV40 early promoter
    244..1896    +  CDS            luciferase: firefly luciferase; luc+; enhanced luc+ version of the luciferase gene
   1937..2058    -  polyA_signal   SV40 poly(A) signal: SV40 polyadenylation signal
   2081..2149    -  CDS            large T antigen (fragment): large T antigen from SV40 (simian virus 40)
   2171..2303    +  CDS            TcR (fragment): tetracycline efflux protein; tet; confers resistance to tetracycline
   2483..3071    -  rep_origin     ori: high-copy-number ColE1/pMB1/pBR322/pUC origin of replication
   3242..4102    -  CDS            AmpR: β-lactamase; bla; confers resistance to ampicillin, carbenicillin, and related antibiotics
   4103..4207    -  promoter       AmpR promoter: bla
   4234..4662    +  rep_origin     f1 ori (sequence partly withheld): f1 bacteriophage origin of replication; arrow indicates direction of (+) strand synthesis
   4694..4761    -  CDS            lacZα (fragment): LacZα fragment of β-galactosidase; lacZ fragment
   4820..4868    +  polyA_signal   poly(A) signal: synthetic polyadenylation signal
   4882..4973    +  misc_feature   pause site: RNA polymerase II transcriptional pause signal from the human α2 globin gene
