[The description below was written by a language model from this plasmid's Addgene catalogue record and pLannotate feature annotations shown in this document.]
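Description:
pGL3-noSV40-humanEC1.45_p300peak1 is a firefly luciferase enhancer reporter built on the Promega pGL3-Promoter backbone, intended for transient transfection into mammalian cells. It is maintained in E. coli as a high-copy plasmid through a ColE1/pUC-type origin and selected with ampicillin via the β-lactamase gene and its own promoter. An f1 bacteriophage origin is also present, a legacy element that allows single-stranded DNA production. Short annotated fragments of lacZα, the tetracycline resistance gene and SV40 large T antigen are backbone remnants rather than functional genes.

The reporter unit consists of the SV40 early promoter driving the enhanced luc+ version of firefly luciferase, followed by the SV40 polyadenylation signal. Upstream of the cloning region, a synthetic poly(A) signal and the RNA polymerase II transcriptional pause site from the human α2 globin gene limit read-through transcription from the backbone, which keeps background luciferase signal low. The insert is a 1,098 bp human genomic fragment, cloned by Gibson assembly without mutation, corresponding to p300 peak 1 of the SOX9 enhancer cluster EC1.45. The feature table does not annotate this fragment, but the unannotated stretch between the pause site and the end of the circular record, directly preceding the promoter, matches its expected size and position. Despite "noSV40" in the name, both the catalogue entry and the annotation show the SV40 promoter; the record does not explain what the name refers to.

The minimal promoter gives only basal expression, so increased luciferase output reports the enhancer activity of the cloned element. The associated publication concerns long-range SOX9 enhancers in human neural crest and a craniofacial disorder.
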