Addgene plasmid #173947: pGL3-noSV40-humanEC1.45_p300peak1
Purpose: Firefly luciferase enhancer reporter plasmid.
Depositing lab: Joanna Wysocka. Depositing organization: Stanford University. Publication: Loss of Extreme Long-Range Enhancers in Human Neural Crest Drives a Craniofacial Disorder. Long HK, Osterwalder M, Welsh IC, Hansen K, Davies JOJ, Liu YE, Koska M, Adams AT, Aho R, Arora N, Ikeda K, Williams RM, Sauka-Spengler T, Porteus MH, Mohun T, Dickel DE, Swigut T, Hughes JR, Higgs DR, Visel A, Selleri L, Wysocka J. Cell Stem Cell. 2020 Nov 5;27(5):765-783.e14. doi: 10.1016/j.stem.2020.09.001. Epub 2020 Sep 28. PubMed 32991838.
Backbone
  Vector backbone: pGL3-Promoter, GenBank: U47298.2
  Backbone manufacturer: Promega
  Backbone size w/o insert (bp): 5016
  Vector type: Luciferase
Growth in bacteria
  Bacterial resistance: Ampicillin, 100 μg/mL
  Growth temperature: 37°C
  Growth strain: DH5alpha
  Copy number: High Copy
Gene/Insert
  Gene/Insert name: p300 peak 1 from SOX9 enhancer cluster EC1.45
  Species: H. sapiens (human)
  Insert size (bp): 1098
  Mutation: None
  Promoter: SV40 promoter
  Cloning method: Gibson Cloning
  Sequencing primers: 5′ CGCTCTCCATCAAAACAAAACG; 3′ GAGTTAGGGGCGGGATGG
Terms and licenses: Academic/Nonprofit Terms; Industry Terms: Not Available to Industry
How to cite: pGL3-noSV40-humanEC1.45_p300peak1 was a gift from Joanna Wysocka (Addgene plasmid # 173947 ; http://n2t.net/addgene:173947 ; RRID:Addgene_173947)
